>Addgene plasmid #152674 | pGBW-m4133865 | depositor full sequence | sequence record 295686 | Full Sequence
CACCATGGTTGGGGCTTGTGTTCTTTGCAATTCACAGACTTCATTAAGATGTGGTGCTTGCATACGTAGA
CCATTCTTATGTTGTAAATGCTGTTACGACCATGTCATATCAACATCACATAAATTAGTCTTGTCTGTTA
ATCCGTATGTTTGCAATGCTCCAGGTTGTGATGTCACAGATGTGACTCAACTTTACTTAGGAGGTATGAG
CTATTATTGTAAATCACATAAACCACCCATTAGTTTTCCATTGTGTGCTAATGGACAAGTTTTTGGTTTA
TATAAAAATACATGTGTTGGTAGCGATAATGTTACTGACTTTAATGCAATTGCAACATGTGACTGGACAA
ATGCTGGTGATTACATTTTAGCTAACACCTGTACTGAAAGACTCAAGCTTTTTGCAGCAGAAACGCTCAA
AGCTACTGAGGAGACATTTAAACTGTCTTATGGTATTGCTACTGTACGTGAAGTGCTGTCTGACAGAGAA
TTACATCTTTCATGGGAAGTTGGTAAACCTAGACCACCACTTAACCGAAATTATGTCTTTACTGGTTATC
GTGTAACTAAAAACAGTAAAGTACAAATAGGAGAGTACACCTTTGAAAAAGGTGACTATGGTGATGCTGT
TGTTTACCGAGGTACAACAACTTACAAATTAAATGTTGGTGATTATTTTGTGCTGACATCACATACAGTA
ATGCCATTAAGTGCACCTACACTAGTGCCACAAGAGCACTATGTTAGAATTACTGGCTTATACCCAACAC
TCAATATCTCAGATGAGTTTTCTAGCAATGTTGCAAATTATCAAAAGGTTGGTATGCAAAAGTATTCTAC
ACTCCAGGGACCACCTGGTACTGGTAAGAGTCATTTTGCTATTGGCCTAGCTCTCTACTACCCTTCTGCT
CGCATAGTGTATACAGCTTGCTCTCATGCCGCTGTTGATGCACTATGTGAGAAGGCATTAAAATATTTGC
CTATAGATAAATGTAGTAGAATTATACCTGCACGTGCTCGTGTAGAGTGTTTTGATAAATTCAAAGTGAA
TTCAACATTAGAACAGTATGTCTTTTGTACTGTAAATGCATTGCCTGAGACGACAGCAGATATAGTTGTC
TTTGATGAAATTTCAATGGCCACAAATTATGATTTGAGTGTTGTCAATGCCAGATTACGTGCTAAGCACT
ATGTGTACATTGGCGACCCTGCTCAATTACCTGCACCACGCACATTGCTAACTAAGGGCACACTAGAACC
AGAATATTTCAATTCAGTGTGTAGACTTATGAAAACTATAGGTCCAGACATGTTCCTCGGAACTTGTCGG
CGTTGTCCTGCTGAAATTGTTGACACTGTGAGTGCTTTGGTTTATGATAATAAGCTTAAAGCACATAAAG
ACAAATCAGCTCAATGCTTTAAAATGTTTTATAAGGGTGTTATCACGCATGATGTTTCATCTGCAATTAA
CAGGCCACAAATAGGCGTGGTAAGAGAATTCCTTACACGTAACCCTGCTTGGAGAAAAGCTGTCTTTATT
TCACCTTATAATTCACAGAATGCTGTAGCCTCAAAGATTTTGGGACTACCAACTCAAACTGTTGATTCAT
CACAGGGCTCAGAATATGACTATGTCATATTCACTCAAACCACTGAAACAGCTCACTCTTGTAATGTAAA
CAGATTTAATGTTGCTATTACCAGAGCAAAAGTAGGCATACTTTGCATAATGTCTGATAGAGACCTTTAT
GACAAGTTGCAATTTACAAGTCTTGAAATTCCACGTAGGAATGTGGCAACTTTAGAAAACCTTTACTTTC
AGTCGTACCCCTATGACGTACCAGATTATGCGTAAGCTAGCTTGACTGACTGAGATACAGCGTACCTTCA
GCTCACAGACATGATAAGATACATTGATGAGTTTGGACAAACCACAACTAGAATGCAGTGAAAAAAATGC
TTTATTTGTGAAATTTGTGATGCTATTGCTTTATTTGTAACCATTATAAGCTGCAATAAACAAGTTAACA
ACAACAATTGCATTCATTTTATGTTTCAGGTTCAGGGGGAGGTGTGGGAGGTTTTTTAAAGCAAGTAAAA
CCTCTACAAATGTGGTATTGGCCCATCTCTATCGGTATCGTAGCATAACCCCTTGGGGCCTCTAAACGGG
TCTTGAGGGGTTTTTTGTGCCCCTCGGGCCGGATTGCTATCTACCGGCATTGGCGCAGAAAAAAATGCCT
GATGCGACGCTGCGCGTCTTATACTCCCACATATGCCAGATTCAGCAACGGATACGGCTTCCCCAACTTG
CCCACTTCCATACGTGTCCTCCTTACCAGAAATTTATCCTTAAGGTCGTCAGCTATCCTGCAGGCGATCT
CTCGATTTCGATCAAGACATTCCTTTAATGGTCTTTTCTGGACACCACTAGGGGTCAGAAGTAGTTCATC
AAACTTTCTTCCCTCCCTAATCTCATTGGTTACCTTGGGCTATCGAAACTTAATTAACCAGTCAAGTCAG
CTACTTGGCGAGATCGACTTGTCTGGGTTTCGACTACGCTCAGAATTGCGTCAGTCAAGTTCGATCTGGT
CCTTGCTATTGCACCCGTTCTCCGATTACGAGTTTCATTTAAATCATGTGAGCAAAAGGCCAGCAAAAGG
CCAGGAACCGTAAAAAGGCCGCGTTGCTGGCGTTTTTCCATAGGCTCCGCCCCCCTGACGAGCATCACAA
AAATCGACGCTCAAGTCAGAGGTGGCGAAACCCGACAGGACTATAAAGATACCAGGCGTTTCCCCCTGGA
AGCTCCCTCGTGCGCTCTCCTGTTCCGACCCTGCCGCTTACCGGATACCTGTCCGCCTTTCTCCCTTCGG
GAAGCGTGGCGCTTTCTCATAGCTCACGCTGTAGGTATCTCAGTTCGGTGTAGGTCGTTCGCTCCAAGCT
GGGCTGTGTGCACGAACCCCCCGTTCAGCCCGACCGCTGCGCCTTATCCGGTAACTATCGTCTTGAGTCC
AACCCGGTAAGACACGACTTATCGCCACTGGCAGCAGCCACTGGTAACAGGATTAGCAGAGCGAGGTATG
TAGGCGGTGCTACAGAGTTCTTGAAGTGGTGGCCTAACTACGGCTACACTAGAAGAACAGTATTTGGTAT
CTGCGCTCTGCTGAAGCCAGTTACCTTCGGAAAAAGAGTTGGTAGCTCTTGATCCGGCAAACAAACCACC
GCTGGTAGCGGTGGTTTTTTTGTTTGCAAGCAGCAGATTACGCGCAGAAAAAAAGGATCTCAAGAAGATC
CTTTGATCTTTTCTACGGGGTCTGACGCTCAGTGGAACGAAAACTCACGTTAAGGGATTTTGGTCATGAG
ATTATCAAAAAGGATCTTCACCTAGATCCTTTTAAATTAAAAATGAAGTTTTAAATCAATCTAAAGTATA
TATGAGTAAACTTGGTCTGACAGTTACCAATGCTTAATCAGTGAGGCACCTATCTCAGCGATCTGTCTAT
TTCGTTCATCCATAGTTGCATTTAAATTTCCGAACTCTCCAAGGCCCTCGTCGGAAAATCTTCAAACCTT
TCGTCCGATCCATCTTGCAGGCTACCTCTCGAACGAACTATCGCAAGTCTCTTGGCCGGCCTTGCGCCTT
GGCTATTGCTTGGCAGCGCCTATCGCCAGGTATTACTCCAATCCCGAATATCCGAGATCGGGATCACCCG
AGAGAAGTTCAACCTACATCCTCAATCCCGATCTATCCGAGATCCGAGGAATATCGAAATCGGGGCGCGC
CTGGCCTCCGCGCCGGGTTTTGGCGCCTCCCGCGGGCGCCCCCCTCGTCACGGCGAGCGCTGCCACGTCA
GACGAAGGGCGCAGGAGCGTCCTGATCCTTCCGCCCGGACGCTCAGGACAGCGGCCCGCTGCTCATAAGA
CTCGGCCTTAGAACCCCAGTATCAGCAGAAGGACATTTTAGGACGGGACTTGGGTGACTCTAGGGCACTG
GTTTTCTTTCCAGAGAGCGGAACAGGCGAGGAAAAGTAGTCCCTTCTCGGCGATTCTGCGGAGGGATCTC
CGTGGGGCGGTGAACGCCGATGATTATATAAGGACGCGCCGGGTGTGGCACAGCTAGTTCCGTCGCAGCC
GGGATTTGGGTCGCGGTTCTTGTTTGTGGATCGCTGTGATCGTCACTTGGTGAGTAGCGGGCTGCTGGGC
TGGCCGGGGCTTTCGTGGCCGCCGGGCCGCTCGGTGGGACGGAAGCGTGTGGAGAGACCGCCAAGGGCTG
TAGTCTGGGTCCGCGAGCAAGGTTGCCCTGAACTGGGGGTTGGGGGGAGCGCAGCAAAATGGCGGCTGTT
CCCGAGTCTTGAATGGAAGACGCTTGTGAGGCGGGCTGTGAGGTCGTTGAAACAAGGTGGGGGGCATGGT
GGGCGGCAAGAACCCAAGGTCTTGAGCCCTTCGCTAATGCGGGAAAGCTCTTATTCGGGTGAGATGGGCT
GGGCACCATCTGGGGACCCTGACGTGAAGTTTGTCACTGACTGGAGAACTCGGTTTGTCGTCTGTTGCGG
GGGCGGCAGTTATGGCGGTGCCGTTGGGCAGTGCACCCGTACCTTTGGGAGCGCGCGCCCTCGTCGTGTC
GTGACGTCACCCGTTCTGTTGGCTTATAATGCAGGGTGGGGCCACCTGCCGGTAGGTGTGCGGTAGGCTT
TTCTCCGTCGCAGGACGCAGGGTTCGGGCCTAGGGTAGGCTCTCCTGAATCGACAGGCGCCGGACCTCTG
GTGAGGGGAGGGATAAGTGAGGCGTCAGTTTCTTTGGTCGGTTTTATGTACCTATCTTCTTAAGTAGCTG
AAGCTCCGGTTTTGAACTATGCGCTCGGGGTTGGCGAGTGTGTTTTGTGAAGTTTTTTAGGCACCTTTTG
AAATGTAATCATTTGGGTCAATATGTAATTTTCAGTGTTAGACTTGTAAATTGTCCGCTAAATTCTGGCC
GTTTTTGGCTTTTTTGTTAGACAACATGACCGAGTACAAGCCCACGGTGCGCCTCGCCACCCGCGACGAC
GTCCCCAGGGCCGTACGCACCCTCGCCGCCGCGTTCGCCGACTACCCCGCCACGCGCCACACCGTCGATC
CGGACCGCCACATCGAGCGGGTCACCGAGCTGCAAGAACTCTTCCTCACGCGCGTCGGGCTCGACATCGG
CAAGGTGTGGGTCGCGGACGACGGCGCCGCGGTGGCGGTCTGGACCACGCCGGAGAGCGTCGAAGCGGGG
GCGGTGTTCGCCGAGATCGGCCCGCGCATGGCCGAGTTGAGCGGTTCCCGGCTGGCCGCGCAGCAACAGA
TGGAGGGCCTCCTGGCGCCGCACCGGCCCAAGGAGCCCGCGTGGTTCCTGGCCACCGTCGGCGTCTCGCC
CGACCACCAGGGCAAGGGTCTGGGCAGCGCCGTCGTGCTCCCCGGAGTGGAGGCCGCCGAGCGCGCCGGG
GTGCCCGCCTTCCTGGAGACCTCCGCGCCCCGCAACCTCCCCTTCTACGAGCGGCTCGGCTTCACCGTCA
CCGCCGACGTCGAGGTGCCCGAAGGACCGCGCACCTGGTGCATGACCCGCAAGCCCGGTGCCTAGGCTAG
TATGTAAGCCTAGTCTTAGATAATAAAATCGCTATCCATCGAAGATGGATGTGTGTTGGTTTTTTGTGTG
TGTAACGCTAGGCGCGCCTGGTGTACCGAGAACGATCCTCTCAGTGCGAGTCTCGACGATCCATATCGTT
GCTTGGCAGTCAGCCAGTCGGAATCCAGCTTGGGACCCAGGAAGTCCAATCGTCAGATATTGTACTCAAG
CCTGGTCACGGCAGCGTACCGATCTGTTTAAACCTAGATATTGATAGTCTGATCGGTCAACGTATAATCG
AGTCCTAGCTTTTGCAAACATCTATCAAGAGACAGGATCAGCAGGAGGCTTTCGCATGAGTATTCAACAT
TTCCGTGTCGCCCTTATTCCCTTTTTTGCGGCATTTTGCCTTCCTGTTTTTGCTCACCCAGAAACGCTGG
TGAAAGTAAAAGATGCTGAAGATCAGTTGGGTGCGCGAGTGGGTTACATCGAACTGGATCTCAACAGCGG
TAAGATCCTTGAGAGTTTTCGCCCCGAAGAACGCTTTCCAATGATGAGCACTTTTAAAGTTCTGCTATGT
GGCGCGGTATTATCCCGTATTGACGCCGGGCAAGAGCAACTCGGTCGCCGCATACACTATTCTCAGAATG
ACTTGGTTGAGTATTCACCAGTCACAGAAAAGCATCTTACGGATGGCATGACAGTAAGAGAATTATGCAG
TGCTGCCATAACCATGAGTGATAACACTGCGGCCAACTTACTTCTGACAACGATTGGAGGACCGAAGGAG
CTAACCGCTTTTTTGCACAACATGGGGGATCATGTAACTCGCCTTGATCGTTGGGAACCGGAGCTGAATG
AAGCCATACCAAACGACGAGCGTGACACCACGATGCCTGTAGCAATGGCAACAACCTTGCGTAAACTATT
AACTGGCGAACTACTTACTCTAGCTTCCCGGCAACAGTTGATAGACTGGATGGAGGCGGATAAAGTTGCA
GGACCACTTCTGCGCTCGGCCCTTCCGGCTGGCTGGTTTATTGCTGATAAATCTGGAGCCGGTGAGCGTG
GGTCTCGCGGTATCATTGCAGCACTGGGGCCAGATGGTAAGCCCTCCCGTATCGTAGTTATCTACACGAC
GGGGAGTCAGGCAACTATGGATGAACGAAATAGACAGATCGCTGAGATAGGTGCCTCACTGATTAAGCAT
TGGTAACCGATTCTAGGTGCATTGGCGCAGAAAAAAATGCCTGATGCGACGCTGCGCGTCTTATACTCCC
ACATATGCCAGATTCAGCAACGGATACGGCTTCCCCAACTTGCCCACTTCCATACGTGTCCTCCTTACCA
GAAATTTATCCTTAAGATCGTTTAAACTCGACTCTGGCTCTATCGAATCTCCGTCGTTTCGAGCTTACGC
GAACAGCCGTGGCGCTCATTTGCTCGTCGGGCATCGAATCTCGTCAGCTATCGTCAGCTTACCTTTTTGG
CAGCGATCGCGGCTCCCGACATCTTGGACCATTAGCTCCACAGGTATCTTCTTCCCTCTAGTGGTCATAA
CAGCAGCTTCAGCTACCTCTCAATTCAAAAAACCCCTCAAGACCCGTTTAGAGGCCCCAAGGGGTTATGC
TATCAATCGTTGCGTTACACACACAAAAAACCAACACACATCCATCTTCGATGGATAGCGATTTTATTAT
CTAACTGCTGATCGAGTGTAGCCAGATCTAGTAATCAATTACGGGGTCATTAGTTCATAGCCCATATATG
GAGTTCCGCGTTACATAACTTACGGTAAATGGCCCGCCTGGCTGACCGCCCAACGACCCCCGCCCATTGA
CGTCAATAATGACGTATGTTCCCATAGTAACGCCAATAGGGACTTTCCATTGACGTCAATGGGTGGAGTA
TTTACGGTAAACTGCCCACTTGGCAGTACATCAAGTGTATCATATGCCAAGTACGCCCCCTATTGACGTC
AATGACGGTAAATGGCCCGCCTGGCATTATGCCCAGTACATGACCTTATGGGACTTTCCTACTTGGCAGT
ACATCTACGTATTAGTCATCGCTATTACCATGCTGATGCGGTTTTGGCAGTACATCAATGGGCGTGGATA
GCGGTTTGACTCACGGGGATTTCCAAGTCTCCACCCCATTGACGTCAATGGGAGTTTGTTTTGGCACCAA
AATCAACGGGACTTTCCAAAATGTCGTAACAACTCCGCCCCATTGACGCAAATGGGCGGTAGGCGTGTAC
GGTGGGAGGTCTATATAAGCAGAGCTGGTTTAGTGAACCGTCAGATCAGATCTTTGTCGATCCTACCATC
CACTCGACACACCCGCCAGCGGCCGC
Features (pLannotate 1.2.2; 19 found; start..end, strand, type, name):
      8..1807    +  CDS            rep (fragment): R1AB_SARS - Experimental evidence at protein level: Swiss-Prot protein existence level 1. [2'-O-methyltransferase]: Methyltransferase that mediates mRNA cap 2'-O-ribose methylation to the 5'-cap structure of viral mRNAs. N7-methyl guanosine cap is a prerequisite for binding of nsp16. Therefore plays an essential role in viral mRNAs cap methylation which is essential to evade immune system. From Severe acute respiratory syndrome coronavirus (SARS-CoV).
   1905..2026    -  polyA_signal   SV40 poly(A) signal: SV40 polyadenylation signal
   2049..2118    -  CDS            large T antigen (fragment): large T antigen from SV40 (simian virus 40)
   2141..2187    +  terminator     T7 terminator: transcription terminator for bacteriophage T7 RNA polymerase
   2217..2353    +  terminator     rrnG terminator: transcription terminator from the E. coli ribosomal RNA rrnG operon (Albrechtsen et al., 1991)
   2398..2469    +  misc_feature   3' β-globin insulator: insulator downstream of the human β-globin locus (Farrell et al., 2002)
   2695..3283    -  rep_origin     ori: high-copy-number ColE1/pMB1/pBR322/pUC origin of replication
   3455..3519    -  CDS            bla(M) (fragment): β-lactamase lacking the signal sequence; bla(M); allows cytosolic expression of β-lactamase
   3783..4992    +  promoter       UbC promoter: human ubiquitin C promoter
   4996..5593    +  CDS            PuroR (fragment): puromycin N-acetyltransferase; pac from Streptomyces; confers resistance to puromycin
   5622..5670    +  polyA_signal   poly(A) signal: synthetic polyadenylation signal
   5936..6796    +  CDS            AmpR: β-lactamase; bla; confers resistance to ampicillin, carbenicillin, and related antibiotics
   6809..6945    +  terminator     rrnG terminator: transcription terminator from the E. coli ribosomal RNA rrnG operon (Albrechtsen et al., 1991)
   7090..7161    +  misc_feature   5' β-globin insulator: insulator upstream of the human β-globin locus (Farrell et al., 2002)
   7166..7212    -  terminator     T7 terminator: transcription terminator for bacteriophage T7 RNA polymerase
   7230..7278    -  polyA_signal   poly(A) signal: synthetic polyadenylation signal
   7359..7662    +  enhancer       CMV enhancer: human cytomegalovirus immediate early enhancer
   7735..7752    -  promoter       CMV promoter (fragment): human cytomegalovirus (CMV) immediate early promoter
   7815..7866    +  promoter       CMVd2 promoter: truncated human cytomegalovirus (CMV) immediate early promoter that yields moderately reduced expression relative to the full-length promoter
