[The description below was written by a language model from this plasmid's Addgene catalogue record and pLannotate feature annotations shown in this document.]
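Description:
pGBW-m4133865 is a mammalian expression plasmid built on the pTwist_CMV_Puro_6 backbone that carries the wild-type SARS-CoV-2 helicase, nsp13, a mature product of the ORF1ab replicase polyprotein. It is maintained in E. coli as a high-copy plasmid through a ColE1/pUC-type origin and selected with ampicillin via a full-length β-lactamase gene. For selection in mammalian cells, a separate cassette places the puromycin N-acetyltransferase gene under the human ubiquitin C promoter, followed by a synthetic polyadenylation signal.

The roughly 1.8 kb helicase coding sequence sits downstream of CMV enhancer and promoter elements. The automated annotation detects the enhancer, a short CMV promoter fragment and a truncated CMV promoter variant rather than one contiguous full-length promoter. An SV40 polyadenylation signal is annotated downstream of the insert, although on the opposite strand. The annotation tool labels the insert as a fragment of the SARS-CoV replicase polyprotein and attaches a description of the 2'-O-methyltransferase. This reflects a homology match to the polyprotein entry as a whole, not the identity of the insert, which the catalogue gives as nsp13. According to the record, the backbone supplies a C-terminal TEV-cleavable HA tag, which would allow immunodetection or affinity capture with optional tag removal; the feature table does not annotate these elements separately. Bacterial terminators (T7 and rrnG), additional synthetic poly(A) signals and β-globin insulator segments flank the expression units, presumably to limit transcriptional read-through and interference between cassettes. The plasmid is intended for transient or puromycin-selected expression of tagged SARS-CoV-2 helicase in mammalian cells.
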