Addgene plasmid #152674: pGBW-m4133865
Purpose: Mammalian expression plasmid for SARS-CoV-2 helicase
Depositing lab: Ginkgo Bioworks & Benjie Chen. Depositing organization: Ginkgo Bioworks.
Backbone
  Vector backbone: pTwist_CMV_Puro_6
  Backbone size w/o insert (bp): 6080
  Vector type: Mammalian Expression
  Selectable markers: Puromycin
Growth in bacteria
  Bacterial resistance: Ampicillin, 100 μg/mL
  Growth temperature: 37°C
  Growth strain: DH5alpha
  Copy number: High Copy
Gene/Insert
  Gene/Insert name: SARS-CoV-2 helicase (alt name: nsp13)
  Species: Severe acute respiratory syndrome coronavirus 2
  Insert size (bp): 1796
  Mutation: wt
  Entrez Gene: ORF1ab (a.k.a. GU280_gp01)
  Promoter: CMV
  Tag / fusion protein: Cleavable TEV;HA (C terminal on backbone)
  Cloning method: Unknown
Resource information
  A portion of this plasmid was derived from a plasmid made by: GinkgoBioworks
Depositor comments: NCBI reference sequence: YP_009725308.1
How to cite: pGBW-m4133865 was a gift from Ginkgo Bioworks & Benjie Chen (Addgene plasmid # 152674 ; http://n2t.net/addgene:152674 ; RRID:Addgene_152674)
